Addgene plasmid #110805: pRSF-T20S
Purpose: expresses Thermoplasma acidophilium 20S proteasome in E. Coli
Depositing lab: Yifan Cheng. Depositing organization: University of California, San Francisco (UCSF). Publication: Allosteric coupling between alpha-rings of the 20S proteasome. Yu Z, Yu Y, Wang F, Myasnikov AG, Coffino P, Cheng Y. Nat Commun. 2020 Sep 11;11(1):4580. doi: 10.1038/s41467-020-18415-7. PubMed 32917864.
Backbone
  Vector backbone: pRSF
  Backbone manufacturer: Novagen
  Vector type: Bacterial Expression
Growth in bacteria
  Bacterial resistance: Kanamycin, 50 μg/mL
  Growth temperature: 37°C
  Growth strain: DH5alpha
  Copy number: Unknown
Gene/Insert 1
  Gene/Insert name: PsmB
  Mutation: N2D
  Promoter: T7 promoter
  Tag / fusion protein: tev-His (C terminal on insert)
  Cloning method: Restriction Enzyme; 5′ cloning site BamHI (unknown if destroyed); 3′ cloning site HindIII (unknown if destroyed)
  Sequencing primers: 5′ GATCAGACTTTAGAAACTGG; 3′ AACTCGAGTTAGTGGTGGTGGTGGTGG
Gene/Insert 2
  Gene/Insert name: PsmA
  Mutation: Q2E
  Promoter: T7
  Cloning method: Restriction Enzyme; 5′ cloning site HindIII (unknown if destroyed); 3′ cloning site XhoI (unknown if destroyed)
  Sequencing primers: 5′ TATGGCTAGCATGACTGGT
Terms and licenses: Academic/Nonprofit Terms; Industry Terms: Not Available to Industry
How to cite: pRSF-T20S was a gift from Yifan Cheng (Addgene plasmid # 110805 ; http://n2t.net/addgene:110805 ; RRID:Addgene_110805)
