[The description below was written by a language model from this plasmid's Addgene catalogue record and pLannotate feature annotations shown in this document.]
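Description:
pRSF-T20S is a bacterial expression plasmid of about 5.2 kb, built on the Novagen pRSF backbone, for co-producing the two subunits of the Thermoplasma acidophilum 20S proteasome in E. coli. It replicates from the RSF1030 origin, which is compatible with other common plasmid origins and so allows co-maintenance with additional plasmids. Selection is by kanamycin through an aminoglycoside phosphotransferase (KanR) gene. The backbone also carries lacI with its own promoter, supplying the lac repressor needed to control the expression cassettes.

The payload lies on the reverse strand as tandem T7-driven units, each with a T7 promoter, a lac operator and a T7 gene 10 ribosome binding site. This arrangement gives IPTG-inducible transcription in hosts that supply T7 RNA polymerase. The upstream cassette encodes the beta subunit, PsmB, recorded with an N2D change and fused at its C terminus to a TEV protease cleavage site followed by a His tag, so the tag can be removed after affinity purification. The downstream cassette encodes the alpha subunit, PsmA, recorded with a Q2E change and no listed tag. A single annotated T7 terminator follows it. An additional T7 promoter/lac operator/RBS set sits upstream of the PsmB cassette, apparently left over from the vector. The short S-tag, T7-tag, SET1 and TcR fragments are likewise likely vector-derived or incidental matches rather than functional fusions, although the record does not address this.

Co-expression of both subunits should allow the proteasome core particle to assemble in the bacterial host and be captured through the His-tagged beta subunit. The associated work concerns allosteric coupling between the alpha rings of the 20S proteasome.
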