Features (pLannotate 1.2.2; 26 found; start..end, strand, type, name):
      1..750     +  rep_origin     RSF ori: Plasmids containing the RSF 1030 origin of replication can be propagated in E. coli cells that contain additional plasmids with compatible origins.
    766..857     +  promoter       AmpR promoter: bla
    858..1673    +  CDS            KanR: aminoglycoside phosphotransferase; aph(3')-Ia; confers resistance to kanamycin in bacteria or G418 (Geneticin®) in eukaryotes
   1682..1739    -  promoter       AmpR promoter (fragment): bla
   1903..1950    -  terminator     T7 terminator: transcription terminator for bacteriophage T7 RNA polymerase
   1958..1975    -  CDS            SET1 (fragment): solubility-enhancement tag derived from T7 phage gene 10B
   2005..2046    -  CDS            S-Tag (fragment): affinity and epitope tag derived from pancreatic ribonuclease A
   2062..2760    -  CDS            psmA: PSA_THEAC - Experimental evidence at protein level: Swiss-Prot protein existence level 1. Component of the proteasome core, a large protease complex with broad specificity involved in protein degradation. The T.acidophilum proteasome is able to cleave oligopeptides after Tyr, Leu, Phe, and to a lesser extent after Glu and Arg. Thus, displays chymotrypsin-like activity and low level of caspase-like and trypsin- like activities. From Thermoplasma acidophilum (strain ATCC 25905 / DSM 1728 / JCM 9062 / NBRC 15155 / AMRC-C165).
   2767..2789    -  RBS            RBS: efficient ribosome binding site from bacteriophage T7 gene 10 (Olins and Rangwala, 1989)
   2804..2828    -  protein_bind   lac operator: The lac repressor binds to the lac operator to inhibit transcription in E. coli. This inhibition can be relieved by adding lactose or isopropyl-β-D-thiogalactopyranoside (IPTG). lac repressor encoded by lacI
   2829..2847    -  promoter       T7 promoter: promoter for bacteriophage T7 RNA polymerase
   2857..2889    -  CDS            T7 tag (gene 10 leader): leader peptide from bacteriophage T7 gene 10 promotes efficient translation in E. coli
   2896..2913    -  CDS            9xHis (fragment): 9xHis affinity tag
   2915..2934    -  CDS            TEV site (fragment): tobacco etch virus (TEV) protease recognition and cleavage site
   2944..3576    -  CDS            psmB: PSB_THEAC - Experimental evidence at protein level: Swiss-Prot protein existence level 1. Component of the proteasome core, a large protease complex with broad specificity involved in protein degradation. The T.acidophilum proteasome is able to cleave oligopeptides after Tyr, Leu, Phe, and to a lesser extent after Glu and Arg. Thus, displays chymotrypsin-like activity and low level of caspase-like and trypsin- like activities. From Thermoplasma acidophilum (strain ATCC 25905 / DSM 1728 / JCM 9062 / NBRC 15155 / AMRC-C165).
   3583..3605    -  RBS            RBS: efficient ribosome binding site from bacteriophage T7 gene 10 (Olins and Rangwala, 1989)
   3620..3644    -  protein_bind   lac operator: The lac repressor binds to the lac operator to inhibit transcription in E. coli. This inhibition can be relieved by adding lactose or isopropyl-β-D-thiogalactopyranoside (IPTG). lac repressor encoded by lacI
   3645..3663    -  promoter       T7 promoter: promoter for bacteriophage T7 RNA polymerase
   3711..3733    -  RBS            RBS: efficient ribosome binding site from bacteriophage T7 gene 10 (Olins and Rangwala, 1989)
   3748..3772    -  protein_bind   lac operator: The lac repressor binds to the lac operator to inhibit transcription in E. coli. This inhibition can be relieved by adding lactose or isopropyl-β-D-thiogalactopyranoside (IPTG). lac repressor encoded by lacI
   3773..3791    -  promoter       T7 promoter: promoter for bacteriophage T7 RNA polymerase
   3794..3829    +  CDS            TcR (fragment): tetracycline efflux protein; tet; confers resistance to tetracycline
   3837..3914    +  promoter       lacI promoter: lacI
   3915..4997    +  CDS            lacI: lac repressor; lacI; The lac repressor binds to the lac operator to inhibit transcription in E. coli. This inhibition can be relieved by adding lactose or isopropyl-β-D-thiogalactopyranoside (IPTG).
   5010..5031    +  protein_bind   CAP binding site: CAP binding activates transcription in the presence of cAMP. E. coli catabolite activator protein
   5046..5110    +  CDS            TcR (fragment): tetracycline efflux protein; tet; confers resistance to tetracycline
>Addgene plasmid #110805 | pRSF-T20S | addgene full sequence | sequence record 212611 | Addgene NGS Result
AACGGAATAGCTGTTCGTTGACTTGATAGACCGATTGATTCATCATCTCATAAATAAAGAAAAACCACCG
CTACCAACGGTGGTTTTCTCAAGGTTCGCTGAGCTACCAACTCTTTGAACCAAGGTAAGTGGGTTGGAGG
ACCGCACTCACCAAAATCTGTTCTTTCAGTTTAGCCTTAACAGGTGCATAACTTCAAGACAAAGTCCTCT
AAATCAGTTACCAATGGCTGCTGCCAGTGGCGATAAGTCGTGTCTTACCGGGTTGGACTCAAGACGATAG
TTACCGGATAAGGCGCAGCGGTCGGGCTGAACGGGGGGTTCGTGCACACAGCCCAGCTTGGAGCGAACGA
CCTACACCGAACTGAGATACCAACAGCGTGAGCTATGAGAAAGCGCCACGCTTCCCGAAGGGAGAAAGGC
GGACAGGTATCCGGTAAGCGGCAGGGTCGGAACAGGAGAGCGCACGAGGGAGCTTCCAGGGGGAAACGCC
TGGTATCTTTATAGTCCTGTCGGGTTTCGCCACCTCTGGCTTGAGCGTCGATTTTTGTGATGCTCGTCAG
GGGGGCGGAGCCTATGGAAAAACGCCTGCGGCGTTGGCTTCTTCCGGTGCTTTGCTTTTTGCTCACATGT
TCTTTCCGGCTTTATCCCCTGATTCTGTGGATAACCGTATTACCGCTTTTGAGTGAGCTGACACCGCTCG
CCGCAGTCGAACGACCGAGCGTAGCGAGTCAGTGAGCGAGGAAGCGGAAGAGCGCTGCATGCCTATTTGT
TTATTTTTCTAAATACATTCAAATATGTATCCGCTCATGAGACAATAACCCTGATAAATGCTTCAATAAT
ATTGAAAAAGGAAGAGTATGAGCCATATTCAACGGGAAACGTCTTGCTCTAGGCCGCGATTAAATTCCAA
CATGGATGCTGATTTATATGGGTATAAATGGGCTCGCGATAATGTCGGGCAATCAGGTGCGACAATCTAT
CGATTGTATGGGAAGCCCGATGCGCCAGAGTTGTTTCTGAAACATGGCAAAGGTAGCGTTGCCAATGATG
TTACAGATGAGATGGTCAGACTAAACTGGCTGACGGAATTTATGCCTCTTCCGACCATCAAGCATTTTAT
CCGTACTCCTGATGATGCATGGTTACTCACCACTGCGATCCCCGGGAAAACAGCATTCCAGGTATTAGAA
GAATATCCTGATTCAGGTGAAAATATTGTTGATGCGCTGGCAGTGTTCCTGCGCCGGTTGCATTCGATTC
CTGTTTGTAATTGTCCTTTTAACAGCGACCGCGTATTTCGTCTCGCTCAGGCGCAATCACGAATGAATAA
CGGTTTGGTTGATGCGAGTGATTTTGATGACGAGCGTAATGGCTGGCCTGTTGAACAAGTCTGGAAAGAA
ATGCATAAACTTTTGCCATTCTCACCGGATTCAGTCGTCACTCATGGTGATTTCTCACTTGATAACCTTA
TTTTTGACGAGGGGAAATTAATAGGTTGTATTGATGTTGGACGAGTCGGAATCGCAGACCGATACCAGGA
TCTTGCCATCCTATGGAACTGCCTCGGTGAGTTTTCTCCTTCATTACAGAAACGGCTTTTTCAAAAATAT
GGTATTGATAATCCTGATATGAATAAATTGCAGTTTCATTTGATGCTCGATGAGTTTTTCTAAGAATTAA
TTCATGAGCGGATACATATTTGAATGTATTTAGAAAAATAAACAAATAGGGGTTCCGCGCACATTTCCCC
GAAAAGTGCCACTTGCGGAGACCCGGTCGTCAGCTTGTCGTCGGTTCAGGGCAGGGTCGTTAAATAGCCG
CTTATGTCTATTGCTGGTTTACCGGTTTATTGACTACCGGAAGCAGTGTGACCGTGTGCTTCTCAAATGC
CTGAGGTTTCAGCAAAAAACCCCTCAAGACCCGTTTAGAGGCCCCAAGGGGTTATGCTAGTTATTGCTCA
GCGGTGGCAGCAGCCTAGGTTAATTAAGCTGCGCTAGTAGACGAGTCCATGTGCTGGCGTTCAAATTTCG
CAGCAGCGGTTTCTTTACCAGACTCGAGTCAAAGAAATTTTTTAACTTCCTCCTGATCGTATATCCTGTA
CTTATTTCCCACCGTTATTGATGCGATCTCCGGAGCCTTAAGCTCTTCGCCCTCCTCAAGGGAAGATTTC
AGCGCCTTTATTCCAAGCGTCACTGCTTCCTTCTCGGGCAGGTTTTCCTTGTATTCGCGCTCAAGGAAGC
TCACAACGGCATCTTTGCCCGATCCGATGGCCGTTGCCTTGTACTCATTTATAGTACCGGCGGGATCGCA
GTCGAACAGCCTTGGGCCGATCTGATCTATGCCAGCGAAGATCAGCGATACACCGTATGGCCTTACGCCA
CCGTACTGTGTGTACTGCTGCATCTGGTCAGCAACTCTCTTAACTAGATTCTCAATATTTACAAGCGATC
CGTACGTTACCTTTTCCTGCTGGGCGCTTATCCTGGCAAAGTCCACAAGTACTCTCGCGTCTGCCACCAG
CCCGGACGTCACTGCGGCAACATAATCATCTATAAGCTGTATCTTTTCAATTGAATTCTGCTCAATAAGT
CTGCTTCTTACCTTCTTATCGGATATCAAGAGCACACCATTTGCGAATTTCATACCGAGCGCCGTTGAAC
CTTTCTTAACTGCTTCCCTTGCATACTCTACCTGGAAAAGTCTACCATCTGGTGAAAAAACCGTAATCGC
TCTATCGTAAGCCATCTGGCCCTGTTCCATGGTATATCTCCTTCTTAAAGTTAAACAAAATTATTTCTAG
AGGGGAATTGTTATCCGCTCACAATTCCCCTATAGTGAGTCGTATTAAAGCTTGCGACCCATTTGCTGTC
CACCAGTCATGCTAGCCATATGTTAGTGGTGGTGGTGGTGGTGTCCCTGAAAATACAGGTTTTCCGCTGC
CGCCAGAATTAATCCGAGCTTCCTGATCCTTGATTCTATCTGATCGGTAGGAAGCTGGACATATCCGTCT
TTCCTAGTAATAACCGCAACATCTATCATACCTCCAGATGCTGAATCCCTCTGCTTTGCCGCGCTTATGG
CCCTTATCACAAGATCGACACCTTCATCGACGGTCATCTTTTCGCTATACTGCGATTCGAGAACGCCGTA
TACGAATGGTGAGCCTGATCCTGTGCTGGCATAGATATCCTCAACGGAACCTCCAGCCGCATCTATGGAA
AATACGTGGGGAGCTGTATCAATTCCACCCACAAGCAGCTGGACCATGTAAGGCATGTATTTTACCTGGT
TGAGCATGTTTGAAAGCAGAGTGGCAACAGCCTCTATTGGCATGTTTACTCTTCTCTGGAGCCTGTAAAG
TTCAAGCTCTGCCTTCATATACCTTACCAGTACTTGGGCATCTCCCACAAGGCCGGCTATTGTCATCCCC
GTATAAGTGTCGATCTGGAACAGCTTTTTACCATTCTTGTGCATGATGAAATTCTCCATTGTGACACGCC
TTTCAGTTGCCATTATTACGGCGTCTTTCAGTGTAATACCAACCGTGGTTGTACCAGTTTCTAAAGTCTG
ATCCATGGTATATCTCCTTCTTAAAGTTAAACAAAATTATTTCTAGAGGGGAATTGTTATCCGCTCACAA
TTCCCCTATAGTGAGTCGTATTAGGATCCTGGCTGTGGTGATGATGGTGATGGCTGCTGCCCATGGTATA
TCTCCTTATTAAAGTTAAACAAAATTATTTCTACAGGGGAATTGTTATCCGCTCACAATTCCCCTATAGT
GAGTCGTATTAATTTCCTAATGCAGGAGTCGCATAAGGGAGAGCGTCGAGATCCCGGACACCATCGAATG
GCGCAAAACCTTTCGCGGTATGGCATGATAGCGCCCGGAAGAGAGTCAATTCAGGGTGGTGAATGTGAAA
CCAGTAACGTTATACGATGTCGCAGAGTATGCCGGTGTCTCTTATCAGACCGTTTCCCGCGTGGTGAACC
AGGCCAGCCACGTTTCTGCGAAAACGCGGGAAAAAGTGGAAGCGGCGATGGCGGAGCTGAATTACATTCC
CAACCGCGTGGCACAACAACTGGCGGGCAAACAGTCGTTGCTGATTGGCGTTGCCACCTCCAGTCTGGCC
CTGCACGCGCCGTCGCAAATTGTCGCGGCGATTAAATCTCGCGCCGATCAACTGGGTGCCAGCGTGGTGG
TGTCGATGGTAGAACGAAGCGGCGTCGAAGCCTGTAAAGCGGCGGTGCACAATCTTCTCGCGCAACGCGT
CAGTGGGCTGATCATTAACTATCCGCTGGATGACCAGGATGCCATTGCTGTGGAAGCTGCCTGCACTAAT
GTTCCGGCGTTATTTCTTGATGTCTCTGACCAGACACCCATCAACAGTATTATTTTCTCCCATGAAGACG
GTACGCGACTGGGCGTGGAGCATCTGGTCGCATTGGGTCACCAGCAAATCGCGCTGTTAGCGGGCCCATT
AAGTTCTGTCTCGGCGCGTCTGCGTCTGGCTGGCTGGCATAAATATCTCACTCGCAATCAAATTCAGCCG
ATAGCGGAACGGGAAGGCGACTGGAGTGCCATGTCCGGTTTTCAACAAACCATGCAAATGCTGAATGAGG
GCATCGTTCCCACTGCGATGCTGGTTGCCAACGATCAGATGGCGCTGGGCGCAATGCGCGCCATTACCGA
GTCCGGGCTGCGCGTTGGTGCGGACATCTCGGTAGTGGGATACGACGATACCGAAGACAGCTCATGTTAT
ATCCCGCCGTTAACCACCATCAAACAGGATTTTCGCCTGCTGGGGCAAACCAGCGTGGACCGCTTGCTGC
AACTCTCTCAGGGCCAGGCGGTGAAGGGCAATCAGCTGTTGCCCGTCTCACTGGTGAAAAGAAAAACCAC
CCTGGCGCCCAATACGCAAACCGCCTCTCCCCGCGCGTTGGCCGATTCATTAATGCAGCTGGCACGACAG
GTTTCCCGACTGGAAAGCGGGCAGTGAGCGCAACGCAATTAATGTAAGTTAGCTCACTCATTAGGCACCG
GGATCTCGACCGATGCCCTTGAGAGCCTTCAACCCAGTCAGCTCCTTCCGGTGGGCGCGGGGCATGACTA
ACATGAGAATTACAACTTATATCGTATGGGGCTGACTTCAGGTGCTACATTTGAAGAGATAAATTGCACT
GAAATCTAGAGT
